>Addgene plasmid #108343 | MR015-RBM20 Right TALEN | depositor full sequence | sequence record 204436 | MR015-RBM20 Right TALEN sequence 8141 bps
GACGGATCGGGAGATCTCCCGATCCCCTATGGTGCACTCTCAGTACAATCTGCTCTGATGCCGCATAGTT
AAGCCAGTATCTGCTCCCTGCTTGTGTGTTGGAGGTCGCTGAGTAGTGCGCGAGCAAAATTTAAGCTACA
ACAAGGCAAGGCTTGACCGACAATTGCATGAAGAATCTGCTTAGGGTTAGGCGTTTTGCGCTGCTTCGCG
ATGTACGGGCCAGATATACGCGTTGACATTGATTATTGACTAGTTATTAATAGTAATCAATTACGGGGTC
ATTAGTTCATAGCCCATATATGGAGTTCCGCGTTACATAACTTACGGTAAATGGCCCGCCTGGCTGACCG
CCCAACGACCCCCGCCCATTGACGTCAATAATGACGTATGTTCCCATAGTAACGCCAATAGGGACTTTCC
ATTGACGTCAATGGGTGGAGTATTTACGGTAAACTGCCCACTTGGCAGTACATCAAGTGTATCATATGCC
AAGTACGCCCCCTATTGACGTCAATGACGGTAAATGGCCCGCCTGGCATTATGCCCAGTACATGACCTTA
TGGGACTTTCCTACTTGGCAGTACATCTACGTATTAGTCATCGCTATTACCATGGTGATGCGGTTTTGGC
AGTACATCAATGGGCGTGGATAGCGGTTTGACTCACGGGGATTTCCAAGTCTCCACCCCATTGACGTCAA
TGGGAGTTTGTTTTGGCACCAAAATCAACGGGACTTTCCAAAATGTCGTAACAACTCCGCCCCATTGACG
CAAATGGGCGGTAGGCGTGTACGGTGGGAGGTCTATATAAGCAGAGCTCTCTGGCTAACTAGAGAACCCA
CTGCTTACTGGCTTATCGAAATTAATACGACTCACTATAGGGAGACCCAAGCTGGCTAGCGCCACCATGG
ACTACAAAGACCATGACGGTGATTATAAAGATCATGACATCGATTACAAGGATGACGATGACAAGATGGC
CCCCAAGAAGAAGAGGAAGGTGGGCATTCACCGCGGGGTACCTATGGTGGACTTGAGGACACTCGGTTAT
TCGCAACAGCAACAGGAGAAAATCAAGCCTAAGGTCAGGAGCACCGTCGCGCAACACCACGAGGCGCTTG
TGGGGCATGGCTTCACTCATGCGCATATTGTCGCGCTTTCACAGCACCCTGCGGCGCTTGGGACGGTGGC
TGTCAAATACCAAGATATGATTGCGGCCCTGCCCGAAGCCACGCACGAGGCAATTGTAGGGGTCGGTAAA
CAGTGGTCGGGAGCGCGAGCACTTGAGGCGCTGCTGACTGTGGCGGGTGAGCTTAGGGGGCCTCCGCTCC
AGCTCGACACCGGGCAGCTGCTGAAGATCGCGAAGAGAGGGGGAGTAACAGCGGTAGAGGCAGTGCACGC
CTGGCGCAATGCGCTCACCGGTGCCCCCCTGAACCTGACCCCGGACCAAGTGGTGGCTATCGCCAGCAAC
AATGGCGGCAAGCAAGCGCTCGAAACGGTGCAGCGGCTGTTGCCGGTGCTGTGCCAGGACCATGGCCTGA
CCCCGGACCAAGTGGTGGCTATCGCCAGCAACATTGGCGGCAAGCAAGCGCTCGAAACGGTGCAGCGGCT
GTTGCCGGTGCTGTGCCAGGACCATGGCCTGACTCCGGACCAAGTGGTGGCTATCGCCAGCCACGATGGC
GGCAAGCAAGCGCTCGAAACGGTGCAGCGGCTGTTGCCGGTGCTGTGCCAGGACCATGGCCTGACTCCGG
ACCAAGTGGTGGCTATCGCCAGCCACGATGGCGGCAAGCAAGCGCTCGAAACGGTGCAGCGGCTGTTGCC
GGTGCTGTGCCAGGACCATGGCCTGACCCCGGACCAAGTGGTGGCTATCGCCAGCAACAATGGCGGCAAG
CAAGCGCTCGAAACGGTGCAGCGGCTGTTGCCGGTGCTGTGCCAGGACCATGGCCTGACCCCGGACCAAG
TGGTGGCTATCGCCAGCAACAATGGCGGCAAGCAAGCGCTCGAAACGGTGCAGCGGCTGTTGCCGGTGCT
GTGCCAGGACCATGGCCTGACTCCGGACCAAGTGGTGGCTATCGCCAGCCACGATGGCGGCAAGCAAGCG
CTCGAAACGGTGCAGCGGCTGTTGCCGGTGCTGTGCCAGGACCATGGCCTGACCCCGGACCAAGTGGTGG
CTATCGCCAGCAACGGTGGCGGCAAGCAAGCGCTCGAAACGGTGCAGCGGCTGTTGCCGGTGCTGTGCCA
GGACCATGGCCTGACTCCGGACCAAGTGGTGGCTATCGCCAGCCACGATGGCGGCAAGCAAGCGCTCGAA
ACGGTGCAGCGGCTGTTGCCGGTGCTGTGCCAGGACCATGGCCTGACCCCGGACCAAGTGGTGGCTATCG
CCAGCAACATTGGCGGCAAGCAAGCGCTCGAAACGGTGCAGCGGCTGTTGCCGGTGCTGTGCCAGGACCA
TGGCCTGACCCCGGACCAAGTGGTGGCTATCGCCAGCCACGATGGCGGCAAGCAAGCGCTCGAAACGGTG
CAGCGGCTGTTGCCGGTGCTGTGCCAGGACCATGGCCTGACTCCGGACCAAGTGGTGGCTATCGCCAGCC
ACGATGGCGGCAAGCAAGCGCTCGAAACGGTGCAGCGGCTGTTGCCGGTGCTGTGCCAGGACCATGGCCT
GACCCCGGACCAAGTGGTGGCTATCGCCAGCAACAATGGCGGCAAGCAAGCGCTCGAAACGGTGCAGCGG
CTGTTGCCGGTGCTGTGCCAGGACCATGGCCTGACCCCGGACCAAGTGGTGGCTATCGCCAGCAACAATG
GCGGCAAGCAAGCGCTCGAAACGGTGCAGCGGCTGTTGCCGGTGCTGTGCCAGGACCATGGCCTGACCCC
GGACCAAGTGGTGGCTATCGCCAGCAACATTGGCGGCAAGCAAGCGCTCGAAAGCATTGTGGCCCAGCTG
AGCCGGCCTGATCCGGCGTTGGCCGCGTTGACCAACGACCATCTGGTGGCGTTGGCATGTCTTGGTGGAC
GACCCGCGCTCGATGCAGTCAAAAAGGGTCTGCCTCATGCTCCCGCATTGATCAAAAGAACCAACCGGCG
GATTCCCGAGAGAACTTCCCATCGAGTCGCGGGATCCCAGCTGGTGAAGAGCGAGCTGGAGGAGAAGAAG
TCCGAGCTGCGGCACAAGCTGAAGTACGTGCCCCACGAGTACATCGAGCTGATCGAGATCGCCAGGAACA
GCACCCAGGACCGCATCCTGGAGATGAAGGTGATGGAGTTCTTCATGAAGGTGTACGGCTACAGGGGAAA
GCACCTGGGCGGAAGCAGAAAGCCTGACGGCGCCATCTATACAGTGGGCAGCCCCATCGATTACGGCGTG
ATCGTGGACACAAAGGCCTACAGCGGCGGCTACAATCTGCCTATCGGCCAGGCCGACGAGATGCAGAGAT
ACGTGGAGGAGAACCAGACCCGGAATAAGCACATCAACCCCAACGAGTGGTGGAAGGTGTACCCTAGCAG
CGTGACCGAGTTCAAGTTCCTGTTCGTGAGCGGCCACTTCAAGGGCAACTACAAGGCCCAGCTGACCAGG
CTGAACCACATCACCAACCGCAATGGCGCCGTGCTGAGCGTGGAGGAGCTGCTGATCGGCGGCGAGATGA
TCAAAGCCGGCACCCTGACACTGGAGGAGGTGCGGCGCAAGTTCAACAACGGCGAGATCAACTTCTGATA
ACTTAAGTTTAAACCGCTGATCAGCCTCGACTGTGCCTTCTAGTTGCCAGCCATCTGTTGTTTGCCCCTC
CCCCGTGCCTTCCTTGACCCTGGAAGGTGCCACTCCCACTGTCCTTTCCTAATAAAATGAGGAAATTGCA
TCGCATTGTCTGAGTAGGTGTCATTCTATTCTGGGGGGTGGGGTGGGGCAGGACAGCAAGGGGGAGGATT
GGGAAGACAATAGCAGGCATGCTGGGGATGCGGTGGGCTCTATGGCTTCTGAGGCGGAAAGAACCAGCTG
GGGCTCTAGGGGGTATCCCC
[124 nt withheld, positions 4011-4134]
C
[91 nt withheld, positions 4136-4226]
A
[49 nt withheld, positions 4228-4276]
CCTTTGACGTTGGAGTCCACGTTCTTT
[37 nt withheld, positions 4304-4340]
ACCCTATCTCGGTCTATTCTTTTGATTTATAAGGGATTTTGCCGATTTCGGCCTATTGGTTAAAAAATGA
GCTGATTTAACAAAAATTTAACGCGAATTAATTCTGTGGAATGTGTGTCAGTTAGGGTGTGGAAAGTCCC
CAGGCTCCCCAGCAGGCAGAAGTATGCAAAGCATGCATCTCAATTAGTCAGCAACCAGGTGTGGAAAGTC
CCCAGGCTCCCCAGCAGGCAGAAGTATGCAAAGCATGCATCTCAATTAGTCAGCAACCATAGTCCCGCCC
CTAACTCCGCCCATCCCGCCCCTAACTCCGCCCAGTTCCGCCCATTCTCCGCCCCATGGCTGACTAATTT
TTTTTATTTATGCAGAGGCCGAGGCCGCCTCTGCCTCTGAGCTATTCCAGAAGTAGTGAGGAGGCTTTTT
TGGAGGCCTAGGCTTTTGCAAAAAGCTCCCGGGAGCTTGTATATCCATTTTCGGATCTGATCAAGAGACA
GGATGAGGATCGTTTCGCATGATTGAACAAGATGGATTGCACGCAGGTTCTCCGGCCGCTTGGGTGGAGA
GGCTATTCGGCTATGACTGGGCACAACAGACAATCGGCTGCTCTGATGCCGCCGTGTTCCGGCTGTCAGC
GCAGGGGCGCCCGGTTCTTTTTGTCAAGACCGACCTGTCCGGTGCCCTGAATGAACTGCAGGACGAGGCA
GCGCGGCTATCGTGGCTGGCCACGACGGGCGTTCCTTGCGCAGCTGTGCTCGACGTTGTCACTGAAGCGG
GAAGGGACTGGCTGCTATTGGGCGAAGTGCCGGGGCAGGATCTCCTGTCATCTCACCTTGCTCCTGCCGA
GAAAGTATCCATCATGGCTGATGCAATGCGGCGGCTGCATACGCTTGATCCGGCTACCTGCCCATTCGAC
CACCAAGCGAAACATCGCATCGAGCGAGCACGTACTCGGATGGAAGCCGGTCTTGTCGATCAGGATGATC
TGGACGAAGAGCATCAGGGGCTCGCGCCAGCCGAACTGTTCGCCAGGCTCAAGGCGCGCATGCCCGACGG
CGAGGATCTCGTCGTGACCCATGGCGATGCCTGCTTGCCGAATATCATGGTGGAAAATGGCCGCTTTTCT
GGATTCATCGACTGTGGCCGGCTGGGTGTGGCGGACCGCTATCAGGACATAGCGTTGGCTACCCGTGATA
TTGCTGAAGAGCTTGGCGGCGAATGGGCTGACCGCTTCCTCGTGCTTTACGGTATCGCCGCTCCCGATTC
GCAGCGCATCGCCTTCTATCGCCTTCTTGACGAGTTCTTCTGAGCGGGACTCTGGGGTTCGAAATGACCG
ACCAAGCGACGCCCAACCTGCCATCACGAGATTTCGATTCCACCGCCGCCTTCTATGAAAGGTTGGGCTT
CGGAATCGTTTTCCGGGACGCCGGCTGGATGATCCTCCAGCGCGGGGATCTCATGCTGGAGTTCTTCGCC
CACCCCAACTTGTTTATTGCAGCTTATAATGGTTACAAATAAAGCAATAGCATCACAAATTTCACAAATA
AAGCATTTTTTTCACTGCATTCTAGTTGTGGTTTGTCCAAACTCATCAATGTATCTTATCATGTCTGTAT
ACCGTCGACCTCTAGCTAGAGCTTGGCGTAATCATGGTCATAGCTGTTTCCTGTGTGAAATTGTTATCCG
CTCACAATTCCACACAACATACGAGCCGGAAGCATAAAGTGTAAAGCCTGGGGTGCCTAATGAGTGAGCT
AACTCACATTAATTGCGTTGCGCTCACTGCCCGCTTTCCAGTCGGGAAACCTGTCGTGCCAGCTGCATTA
ATGAATCGGCCAACGCGCGGGGAGAGGCGGTTTGCGTATTGGGCGCTCTTCCGCTTCCTCGCTCACTGAC
TCGCTGCGCTCGGTCGTTCGGCTGCGGCGAGCGGTATCAGCTCACTCAAAGGCGGTAATACGGTTATCCA
CAGAATCAGGGGATAACGCAGGAAAGAACATGTGAGCAAAAGGCCAGCAAAAGGCCAGGAACCGTAAAAA
GGCCGCGTTGCTGGCGTTTTTCCATAGGCTCCGCCCCCCTGACGAGCATCACAAAAATCGACGCTCAAGT
CAGAGGTGGCGAAACCCGACAGGACTATAAAGATACCAGGCGTTTCCCCCTGGAAGCTCCCTCGTGCGCT
CTCCTGTTCCGACCCTGCCGCTTACCGGATACCTGTCCGCCTTTCTCCCTTCGGGAAGCGTGGCGCTTTC
TCATAGCTCACGCTGTAGGTATCTCAGTTCGGTGTAGGTCGTTCGCTCCAAGCTGGGCTGTGTGCACGAA
CCCCCCGTTCAGCCCGACCGCTGCGCCTTATCCGGTAACTATCGTCTTGAGTCCAACCCGGTAAGACACG
ACTTATCGCCACTGGCAGCAGCCACTGGTAACAGGATTAGCAGAGCGAGGTATGTAGGCGGTGCTACAGA
GTTCTTGAAGTGGTGGCCTAACTACGGCTACACTAGAAGAACAGTATTTGGTATCTGCGCTCTGCTGAAG
CCAGTTACCTTCGGAAAAAGAGTTGGTAGCTCTTGATCCGGCAAACAAACCACCGCTGGTAGCGGTTTTT
TTGTTTGCAAGCAGCAGATTACGCGCAGAAAAAAAGGATCTCAAGAAGATCCTTTGATCTTTTCTACGGG
GTCTGACGCTCAGTGGAACGAAAACTCACGTTAAGGGATTTTGGTCATGAGATTATCAAAAAGGATCTTC
ACCTAGATCCTTTTAAATTAAAAATGAAGTTTTAAATCAATCTAAAGTATATATGAGTAAACTTGGTCTG
ACAGTTACCAATGCTTAATCAGTGAGGCACCTATCTCAGCGATCTGTCTATTTCGTTCATCCATAGTTGC
CTGACTCCCCGTCGTGTAGATAACTACGATACGGGAGGGCTTACCATCTGGCCCCAGTGCTGCAATGATA
CCGCGAGACCCACGCTCACCGGCTCCAGATTTATCAGCAATAAACCAGCCAGCCGGAAGGGCCGAGCGCA
GAAGTGGTCCTGCAACTTTATCCGCCTCCATCCAGTCTATTAATTGTTGCCGGGAAGCTAGAGTAAGTAG
TTCGCCAGTTAATAGTTTGCGCAACGTTGTTGCCATTGCTACAGGCATCGTGGTGTCACGCTCGTCGTTT
GGTATGGCTTCATTCAGCTCCGGTTCCCAACGATCAAGGCGAGTTACATGATCCCCCATGTTGTGCAAAA
AAGCGGTTAGCTCCTTCGGTCCTCCGATCGTTGTCAGAAGTAAGTTGGCCGCAGTGTTATCACTCATGGT
TATGGCAGCACTGCATAATTCTCTTACTGTCATGCCATCCGTAAGATGCTTTTCTGTGACTGGTGAGTAC
TCAACCAAGTCATTCTGAGAATAGTGTATGCGGCGACCGAGTTGCTCTTGCCCGGCGTCAATACGGGATA
ATACCGCGCCACATAGCAGAACTTTAAAAGTGCTCATCATTGGAAAACGTTCTTCGGGGCGAAAACTCTC
AAGGATCTTACCGCTGTTGAGATCCAGTTCGATGTAACCCACTCGTGCACCCAACTGATCTTCAGCATCT
TTTACTTTCACCAGCGTTTCTGGGTGAGCAAAAACAGGAAGGCAAAATGCCGCAAAAAAGGGAATAAGGG
CGACACGGAAATGTTGAATACTCATACTCTTCCTTTTTCAATATTATTGAAGCATTTATCAGGGTTATTG
TCTCATGAGCGGATACATATTTGAATGTATTTAGAAAAATAAACAAATAGGGGTTCCGCGCACATTTCCC
CGAAAAGTGCCACCTGACGTC
Features (pLannotate 1.2.2; 23 found; start..end, strand, type, name):
     28..80      -  misc_feature   bom (fragment): basis of mobility region from pBR322
    235..614     +  enhancer       CMV enhancer: human cytomegalovirus immediate early enhancer
    615..818     +  promoter       CMV promoter: human cytomegalovirus (CMV) immediate early promoter
    814..847     +  LTR            5' LTR (truncated) (fragment): truncated 5' long terminal repeat (LTR) from HIV-1
    863..881     +  promoter       T7 promoter: promoter for bacteriophage T7 RNA polymerase
    910..975     +  CDS            3xFLAG: three tandem FLAG® epitope tags, followed by an enterokinase cleavage site
   1027..1536    +  CDS            avrBs3 (fragment): AVRB3_XANEU - Experimental evidence at protein level: Swiss-Prot protein existence level 1. Avirulence protein. Acts as a transcription factor in C.annuum plants. In susceptible plants lacking the Bs3 resistance gene induces expression of a number of genes, including genes homologous to a family of auxin-induced genes, alpha-expansin genes, pectate lyase, anthocyanidin glucoside rhamnosyl transferase and at least one transcription factor, UPA20. Their expression leads to plant hypertrophy in mesophyll cells, probably mainly mediated by UPA20 (PubMed:17962565). In resistant plants induces the h
   2923..3129    +  CDS            avrBs3 (fragment): AVRB3_XANEU - Experimental evidence at protein level: Swiss-Prot protein existence level 1. Avirulence protein. Acts as a transcription factor in C.annuum plants. In susceptible plants lacking the Bs3 resistance gene induces expression of a number of genes, including genes homologous to a family of auxin-induced genes, alpha-expansin genes, pectate lyase, anthocyanidin glucoside rhamnosyl transferase and at least one transcription factor, UPA20. Their expression leads to plant hypertrophy in mesophyll cells, probably mainly mediated by UPA20 (PubMed:17962565). In resistant plants induces the h
   3118..3705    +  CDS            fokIR (fragment): T2F1_PLAOK - Also known as rfoKI. Experimental evidence at protein level: Swiss-Prot protein existence level 1. Recognizes the double-stranded sequence 5'-GGATG-3'/3'-CATCC- 5' and cleaves respectively 14 bases after G-1 and 13 bases before C-1. From Planomicrobium okeanokoites (Planococcus okeanokoites) (Flavobacterium okeanokoites).
   3741..3965    +  polyA_signal   bGH poly(A) signal: bovine growth hormone polyadenylation signal
   3969..3990    +  promoter       SV40 promoter (fragment): SV40 enhancer and early promoter
   4011..4439    +  rep_origin     f1 ori (sequence partly withheld): f1 bacteriophage origin of replication; arrow indicates direction of (+) strand synthesis
   4453..4782    +  promoter       SV40 promoter: SV40 enhancer and early promoter
   4849..5640    +  CDS            neo: KKA2_KLEPN - Also known as kan, nptII. Experimental evidence at protein level: Swiss-Prot protein existence level 1. Resistance to kanamycin, neomycin, paromomycin, ribostamycin, butirosin and gentamicin B. From Klebsiella pneumoniae.
   5664..5822    +  CDS            ble (fragment): BLE_KLEPN - Experimental evidence at protein level: Swiss-Prot protein existence level 1. Binding protein with a strong affinity to the bleomycin family of antibiotics. Binds to CL990; an antimitotic-antibiotic compound. From Klebsiella pneumoniae.
   5817..5938    +  polyA_signal   SV40 poly(A) signal: SV40 polyadenylation signal
   6011..6027    -  protein_bind   lac operator: The lac repressor binds to the lac operator to inhibit transcription in E. coli. This inhibition can be relieved by adding lactose or isopropyl-β-D-thiogalactopyranoside (IPTG). lac repressor encoded by lacI
   6035..6065    -  promoter       lac promoter: promoter for the E. coli lac operon
   6080..6101    -  protein_bind   CAP binding site: CAP binding activates transcription in the presence of cAMP. E. coli catabolite activator protein
   6114..6206    -  CDS            lacI (fragment): lac repressor; lacI; The lac repressor binds to the lac operator to inhibit transcription in E. coli. This inhibition can be relieved by adding lactose or isopropyl-β-D-thiogalactopyranoside (IPTG).
   6389..6974    -  rep_origin     ori: high-copy-number ColE1/pMB1/pBR322/pUC origin of replication
   7145..8005    -  CDS            AmpR: β-lactamase; bla; confers resistance to ampicillin, carbenicillin, and related antibiotics
   8006..8110    -  promoter       AmpR promoter: bla
