>Addgene plasmid #108343 | MR015-RBM20 Right TALEN | addgene full sequence | sequence record 209372 | Addgene NGS Result
GTTGACATTGATTATTGACTAGTTATTAATAGTAATCAATTACGGGGTCATTAGTTCATAGCCCATATAT
GGAGTTCCGCGTTACATAACTTACGGTAAATGGCCCGCCTGGCTGACCGCCCAACGACCCCCGCCCATTG
ACGTCAATAATGACGTATGTTCCCATAGTAACGCCAATAGGGACTTTCCATTGACGTCAATGGGTGGAGT
ATTTACGGTAAACTGCCCACTTGGCAGTACATCAAGTGTATCATATGCCAAGTACGCCCCCTATTGACGT
CAATGACGGTAAATGGCCCGCCTGGCATTATGCCCAGTACATGACCTTATGGGACTTTCCTACTTGGCAG
TACATCTACGTATTAGTCATCGCTATTACCATGGTGATGCGGTTTTGGCAGTACATCAATGGGCGTGGAT
AGCGGTTTGACTCACGGGGATTTCCAAGTCTCCACCCCATTGACGTCAATGGGAGTTTGTTTTGGCACCA
AAATCAACGGGACTTTCCAAAATGTCGTAACAACTCCGCCCCATTGACGCAAATGGGCGGTAGGCGTGTA
CGGTGGGAGGTCTATATAAGCAGAGCTCTCTGGCTAACTAGAGAACCCACTGCTTACTGGCTTATCGAAA
TTAATACGACTCACTATAGGGAGACCCAAGCTGGCTAGCGCCACCATGGACTACAAAGACCATGACGGTG
ATTATAAAGATCATGACATCGATTACAAGGATGACGATGACAAGATGGCCCCCAAGAAGAAGAGGAAGGT
GGGCATTCACCGCGGGGTACCTATGGTGGACTTGAGGACACTCGGTTATTCGCAACAGCAACAGGAGAAA
ATCAAGCCTAAGGTCAGGAGCACCGTCGCGCAACACCACGAGGCGCTTGTGGGGCATGGCTTCACTCATG
CGCATATTGTCGCGCTTTCACAGCACCCTGCGGCGCTTGGGACGGTGGCTGTCAAATACCAAGATATGAT
TGCGGCCCTGCCCGAAGCCACGCACGAGGCAATTGTAGGGGTCGGTAAACAGTGGTCGGGAGCGCGAGCA
CTTGAGGCGCTGCTGACTGTGGCGGGTGAGCTTAGGGGGCCTCCGCTCCAGCTCGACACCGGGCAGCTGC
TGAAGATCGCGAAGAGAGGGGGAGTAACAGCGGTAGAGGCAGTGCACGCCTGGCGCAATGCGCTCACCGG
TGCCCCCCTGAACCTGACCCCGGACCAAGTGGTGGCTATCGCCAGCAACAATGGCGGCAAGCAAGCGCTC
GAAACGGTGCAGCGGCTGTTGCCGGTGCTGTGCCAGGACCATGGCCTGACCCCGGACCAAGTGGTGGCTA
TCGCCAGCAACATTGGCGGCAAGCAAGCGCTCGAAACGGTGCAGCGGCTGTTGCCGGTGCTGTGCCAGGA
CCATGGCCTGACTCCGGACCAAGTGGTGGCTATCGCCAGCCACGATGGCGGCAAGCAAGCGCTCGAAACG
GTGCAGCGGCTGTTGCCGGTGCTGTGCCAGGACCATGGCCTGACTCCGGACCAAGTGGTGGCTATCGCCA
GCCACGATGGCGGCAAGCAAGCGCTCGAAACGGTGCAGCGGCTGTTGCCGGTGCTGTGCCAGGACCATGG
CCTGACCCCGGACCAAGTGGTGGCTATCGCCAGCAACAATGGCGGCAAGCAAGCGCTCGAAACGGTGCAG
CGGCTGTTGCCGGTGCTGTGCCAGGACCATGGCCTGACCCCGGACCAAGTGGTGGCTATCGCCAGCAACA
ATGGCGGCAAGCAAGCGCTCGAAACGGTGCAGCGGCTGTTGCCGGTGCTGTGCCAGGACCATGGCCTGAC
TCCGGACCAAGTGGTGGCTATCGCCAGCCACGATGGCGGCAAGCAAGCGCTCGAAACGGTGCAGCGGCTG
TTGCCGGTGCTGTGCCAGGACCATGGCCTGACCCCGGACCAAGTGGTGGCTATCGCCAGCAACGGTGGCG
GCAAGCAAGCGCTCGAAACGGTGCAGCGGCTGTTGCCGGTGCTGTGCCAGGACCATGGCCTGACTCCGGA
CCAAGTGGTGGCTATCGCCAGCCACGATGGCGGCAAGCAAGCGCTCGAAACGGTGCAGCGGCTGTTGCCG
GTGCTGTGCCAGGACCATGGCCTGACCCCGGACCAAGTGGTGGCTATCGCCAGCAACATTGGCGGCAAGC
AAGCGCTCGAAACGGTGCAGCGGCTGTTGCCGGTGCTGTGCCAGGACCATGGCCTGACCCCGGACCAAGT
GGTGGCTATCGCCAGCCACGATGGCGGCAAGCAAGCGCTCGAAACGGTGCAGCGGCTGTTGCCGGTGCTG
TGCCAGGACCATGGCCTGACTCCGGACCAAGTGGTGGCTATCGCCAGCCACGATGGCGGCAAGCAAGCGC
TCGAAACGGTGCAGCGGCTGTTGCCGGTGCTGTGCCAGGACCATGGCCTGACCCCGGACCAAGTGGTGGC
TATCGCCAGCAACAATGGCGGCAAGCAAGCGCTCGAAACGGTGCAGCGGCTGTTGCCGGTGCTGTGCCAG
GACCATGGCCTGACCCCGGACCAAGTGGTGGCTATCGCCAGCAACAATGGCGGCAAGCAAGCGCTCGAAA
CGGTGCAGCGGCTGTTGCCGGTGCTGTGCCAGGACCATGGCCTGACCCCGGACCAAGTGGTGGCTATCGC
CAGCAACATTGGCGGCAAGCAAGCGCTCGAAAGCATTGTGGCCCAGCTGAGCCGGCCTGATCCGGCGTTG
GCCGCGTTGACCAACGACCATCTGGTGGCGTTGGCATGTCTTGGTGGACGACCCGCGCTCGATGCAGTCA
AAAAGGGTCTGCCTCATGCTCCCGCATTGATCAAAAGAACCAACCGGCGGATTCCCGAGAGAACTTCCCA
TCGAGTCGCGGGATCCCAGCTGGTGAAGAGCGAGCTGGAGGAGAAGAAGTCCGAGCTGCGGCACAAGCTG
AAGTACGTGCCCCACGAGTACATCGAGCTGATCGAGATCGCCAGGAACAGCACCCAGGACCGCATCCTGG
AGATGAAGGTGATGGAGTTCTTCATGAAGGTGTACGGCTACAGGGGAAAGCACCTGGGCGGAAGCAGAAA
GCCTGACGGCGCCATCTATACAGTGGGCAGCCCCATCGATTACGGCGTGATCGTGGACACAAAGGCCTAC
AGCGGCGGCTACAATCTGCCTATCGGCCAGGCCGACGAGATGCAGAGATACGTGGAGGAGAACCAGACCC
GGAATAAGCACATCAACCCCAACGAGTGGTGGAAGGTGTACCCTAGCAGCGTGACCGAGTTCAAGTTCCT
GTTCGTGAGCGGCCACTTCAAGGGCAACTACAAGGCCCAGCTGACCAGGCTGAACCACATCACCAACTGC
AATGGCGCCGTGCTGAGCGTGGAGGAGCTGCTGATCGGCGGCGAGATGATCAAAGCCGGCACCCTGACAC
TGGAGGAGGTGCGGCGCAAGTTCAACAACGGCGAGATCAACTTCTGATAACTTAAGTTTAAACCGCTGAT
CAGCCTCGACTGTGCCTTCTAGTTGCCAGCCATCTGTTGTTTGCCCCTCCCCCGTGCCTTCCTTGACCCT
GGAAGGTGCCACTCCCACTGTCCTTTCCTAATAAAATGAGGAAATTGCATCGCATTGTCTGAGTAGGTGT
CATTCTATTCTGGGGGGTGGGGTGGGGCAGGACAGCAAGGGGGAGGATTGGGAAGACAATAGCAGGCATG
CTGGGGATGCGGTGGGCTCTATGGCTTCTGAGGCGGAAAGAACCAGCTGGGGCTCTAGGGGGTATCCCC
[124 nt withheld, positions 3780-3903]
C
[91 nt withheld, positions 3905-3995]
A
[49 nt withheld, positions 3997-4045]
CCTTTGACGTTGGAGTCCACGTTCTTT
[37 nt withheld, positions 4073-4109]
ACCCTATCTCGGTCTATTCTTTTGATTTATAAGGGATTTTGCCGATTTCGGCCTATTGGTTAAAAAATGA
GCTGATTTAACAAAAATTTAACGCGAATTAATTCTGTGGAATGTGTGTCAGTTAGGGTGTGGAAAGTCCC
CAGGCTCCCCAGCAGGCAGAAGTATGCAAAGCATGCATCTCAATTAGTCAGCAACCAGGTGTGGAAAGTC
CCCAGGCTCCCCAGCAGGCAGAAGTATGCAAAGCATGCATCTCAATTAGTCAGCAACCATAGTCCCGCCC
CTAACTCCGCCCATCCCGCCCCTAACTCCGCCCAGTTCCGCCCATTCTCCGCCCCATGGCTGACTAATTT
TTTTTATTTATGCAGAGGCCGAGGCCGCCTCTGCCTCTGAGCTATTCCAGAAGTAGTGAGGAGGCTTTTT
TGGAGGCCTAGGCTTTTGCAAAAAGCTCCCGGGAGCTTGTATATCCATTTTCGGATCTGATCAAGAGACA
GGATGAGGATCGTTTCGCATGATTGAACAAGATGGATTGCACGCAGGTTCTCCGGCCGCTTGGGTGGAGA
GGCTATTCGGCTATGACTGGGCACAACAGACAATCGGCTGCTCTGATGCCGCCGTGTTCCGGCTGTCAGC
GCAGGGGCGCCCGGTTCTTTTTGTCAAGACCGACCTGTCCGGTGCCCTGAATGAACTGCAGGACGAGGCA
GCGCGGCTATCGTGGCTGGCCACGACGGGCGTTCCTTGCGCAGCTGTGCTCGACGTTGTCACTGAAGCGG
GAAGGGACTGGCTGCTATTGGGCGAAGTGCCGGGGCAGGATCTCCTGTCATCTCACCTTGCTCCTGCCGA
GAAAGTATCCATCATGGCTGATGCAATGCGGCGGCTGCATACGCTTGATCCGGCTACCTGCCCATTCGAC
CACCAAGCGAAACATCGCATCGAGCGAGCACGTACTCGGATGGAAGCCGGTCTTGTCGATCAGGATGATC
TGGACGAAGAGCATCAGGGGCTCGCGCCAGCCGAACTGTTCGCCAGGCTCAAGGCGCGCATGCCCGACGG
CGAGGATCTCGTCGTGACCCATGGCGATGCCTGCTTGCCGAATATCATGGTGGAAAATGGCCGCTTTTCT
GGATTCATCGACTGTGGCCGGCTGGGTGTGGCGGACCGCTATCAGGACATAGCGTTGGCTACCCGTGATA
TTGCTGAAGAGCTTGGCGGCGAATGGGCTGACCGCTTCCTCGTGCTTTACGGTATCGCCGCTCCCGATTC
GCAGCGCATCGCCTTCTATCGCCTTCTTGACGAGTTCTTCTGAGCGGGACTCTGGGGTTCGAAATGACCG
ACCAAGCGACGCCCAACCTGCCATCACGAGATTTCGATTCCACCGCCGCCTTCTATGAAAGGTTGGGCTT
CGGAATCGTTTTCCGGGACGCCGGCTGGATGATCCTCCAGCGCGGGGATCTCATGCTGGAGTTCTTCGCC
CACCCCAACTTGTTTATTGCAGCTTATAATGGTTACAAATAAAGCAATAGCATCACAAATTTCACAAATA
AAGCATTTTTTTCACTGCATTCTAGTTGTGGTTTGTCCAAACTCATCAATGTATCTTATCATGTCTGTAT
ACCGTCGACCTCTAGCTAGAGCTTGGCGTAATCATGGTCATAGCTGTTTCCTGTGTGAAATTGTTATCCG
CTCACAATTCCACACAACATACGAGCCGGAAGCATAAAGTGTAAAGCCTGGGGTGCCTAATGAGTGAGCT
AACTCACATTAATTGCGTTGCGCTCACTGCCCGCTTTCCAGTCGGGAAACCTGTCGTGCCAGCTGCATTA
ATGAATCGGCCAACGCGCGGGGAGAGGCGGTTTGCGTATTGGGCGCTCTTCCGCTTCCTCGCTCACTGAC
TCGCTGCGCTCGGTCGTTCGGCTGCGGCGAGCGGTATCAGCTCACTCAAAGGCGGTAATACGGTTATCCA
CAGAATCAGGGGATAACGCAGGAAAGAACATGTGAGCAAAAGGCCAGCAAAAGGCCAGGAACCGTAAAAA
GGCCGCGTTGCTGGCGTTTTTCCATAGGCTCCGCCCCCCTGACGAGCATCACAAAAATCGACGCTCAAGT
CAGAGGTGGCGAAACCCGACAGGACTATAAAGATACCAGGCGTTTCCCCCTGGAAGCTCCCTCGTGCGCT
CTCCTGTTCCGACCCTGCCGCTTACCGGATACCTGTCCGCCTTTCTCCCTTCGGGAAGCGTGGCGCTTTC
TCATAGCTCACGCTGTAGGTATCTCAGTTCGGTGTAGGTCGTTCGCTCCAAGCTGGGCTGTGTGCACGAA
CCCCCCGTTCAGCCCGACCGCTGCGCCTTATCCGGTAACTATCGTCTTGAGTCCAACCCGGTAAGACACG
ACTTATCGCCACTGGCAGCAGCCACTGGTAACAGGATTAGCAGAGCGAGGTATGTAGGCGGTGCTACAGA
GTTCTTGAAGTGGTGGCCTAACTACGGCTACACTAGAAGAACAGTATTTGGTATCTGCGCTCTGCTGAAG
CCAGTTACCTTCGGAAAAAGAGTTGGTAGCTCTTGATCCGGCAAACAAACCACCGCTGGTAGCGGTGGTT
TTTTTGTTTGCAAGCAGCAGATTACGCGCAGAAAAAAAGGATCTCAAGAAGATCCTTTGATCTTTTCTAC
GGGGTCTGACGCTCAGTGGAACGAAAACTCACGTTAAGGGATTTTGGTCATGAGATTATCAAAAAGGATC
TTCACCTAGATCCTTTTAAATTAAAAATGAAGTTTTAAATCAATCTAAAGTATATATGAGTAAACTTGGT
CTGACAGTTACCAATGCTTAATCAGTGAGGCACCTATCTCAGCGATCTGTCTATTTCGTTCATCCATAGT
TGCCTGACTCCCCGTCGTGTAGATAACTACGATACGGGAGGGCTTACCATCTGGCCCCAGTGCTGCAATG
ATACCGCGAGACCCACGCTCACCGGCTCCAGATTTATCAGCAATAAACCAGCCAGCCGGAAGGGCCGAGC
GCAGAAGTGGTCCTGCAACTTTATCCGCCTCCATCCAGTCTATTAATTGTTGCCGGGAAGCTAGAGTAAG
TAGTTCGCCAGTTAATAGTTTGCGCAACGTTGTTGCCATTGCTACAGGCATCGTGGTGTCACGCTCGTCG
TTTGGTATGGCTTCATTCAGCTCCGGTTCCCAACGATCAAGGCGAGTTACATGATCCCCCATGTTGTGCA
AAAAAGCGGTTAGCTCCTTCGGTCCTCCGATCGTTGTCAGAAGTAAGTTGGCCGCAGTGTTATCACTCAT
GGTTATGGCAGCACTGCATAATTCTCTTACTGTCATGCCATCCGTAAGATGCTTTTCTGTGACTGGTGAG
TACTCAACCAAGTCATTCTGAGAATAGTGTATGCGGCGACCGAGTTGCTCTTGCCCGGCGTCAATACGGG
ATAATACCGCGCCACATAGCAGAACTTTAAAAGTGCTCATCATTGGAAAACGTTCTTCGGGGCGAAAACT
CTCAAGGATCTTACCGCTGTTGAGATCCAGTTCGATGTAACCCACTCGTGCACCCAACTGATCTTCAGCA
TCTTTTACTTTCACCAGCGTTTCTGGGTGAGCAAAAACAGGAAGGCAAAATGCCGCAAAAAAGGGAATAA
GGGCGACACGGAAATGTTGAATACTCATACTCTTCCTTTTTCAATATTATTGAAGCATTTATCAGGGTTA
TTGTCTCATGAGCGGATACATATTTGAATGTATTTAGAAAAATAAACAAATAGGGGTTCCGCGCACATTT
CCCCGAAAAGTGCCACCTGACGTCGACGGATCGGGAGATCTCCCGATCCCCTATGGTGCACTCTCAGTAC
AATCTGCTCTGATGCCGCATAGTTAAGCCAGTATCTGCTCCCTGCTTGTGTGTTGGAGGTCGCTGAGTAG
TGCGCGAGCAAAATTTAAGCTACAACAAGGCAAGGCTTGACCGACAATTGCATGAAGAATCTGCTTAGGG
TTAGGCGTTTTGCGCTGCTTCGCGATGTACGGGCCAGATATACGC
Features (pLannotate 1.2.2; 23 found; start..end, strand, type, name):
      4..383     +  enhancer       CMV enhancer: human cytomegalovirus immediate early enhancer
    384..587     +  promoter       CMV promoter: human cytomegalovirus (CMV) immediate early promoter
    583..616     +  LTR            5' LTR (truncated) (fragment): truncated 5' long terminal repeat (LTR) from HIV-1
    632..650     +  promoter       T7 promoter: promoter for bacteriophage T7 RNA polymerase
    679..744     +  CDS            3xFLAG: three tandem FLAG® epitope tags, followed by an enterokinase cleavage site
    796..1305    +  CDS            avrBs3 (fragment): AVRB3_XANEU - Experimental evidence at protein level: Swiss-Prot protein existence level 1. Avirulence protein. Acts as a transcription factor in C.annuum plants. In susceptible plants lacking the Bs3 resistance gene induces expression of a number of genes, including genes homologous to a family of auxin-induced genes, alpha-expansin genes, pectate lyase, anthocyanidin glucoside rhamnosyl transferase and at least one transcription factor, UPA20. Their expression leads to plant hypertrophy in mesophyll cells, probably mainly mediated by UPA20 (PubMed:17962565). In resistant plants induces the h
   2692..2898    +  CDS            avrBs3 (fragment): AVRB3_XANEU - Experimental evidence at protein level: Swiss-Prot protein existence level 1. Avirulence protein. Acts as a transcription factor in C.annuum plants. In susceptible plants lacking the Bs3 resistance gene induces expression of a number of genes, including genes homologous to a family of auxin-induced genes, alpha-expansin genes, pectate lyase, anthocyanidin glucoside rhamnosyl transferase and at least one transcription factor, UPA20. Their expression leads to plant hypertrophy in mesophyll cells, probably mainly mediated by UPA20 (PubMed:17962565). In resistant plants induces the h
   2887..3474    +  CDS            fokIR (fragment): T2F1_PLAOK - Also known as rfoKI. Experimental evidence at protein level: Swiss-Prot protein existence level 1. Recognizes the double-stranded sequence 5'-GGATG-3'/3'-CATCC- 5' and cleaves respectively 14 bases after G-1 and 13 bases before C-1. From Planomicrobium okeanokoites (Planococcus okeanokoites) (Flavobacterium okeanokoites).
   3510..3734    +  polyA_signal   bGH poly(A) signal: bovine growth hormone polyadenylation signal
   3738..3759    +  promoter       SV40 promoter (fragment): SV40 enhancer and early promoter
   3780..4208    +  rep_origin     f1 ori (sequence partly withheld): f1 bacteriophage origin of replication; arrow indicates direction of (+) strand synthesis
   4222..4551    +  promoter       SV40 promoter: SV40 enhancer and early promoter
   4618..5409    +  CDS            neo: KKA2_KLEPN - Also known as kan, nptII. Experimental evidence at protein level: Swiss-Prot protein existence level 1. Resistance to kanamycin, neomycin, paromomycin, ribostamycin, butirosin and gentamicin B. From Klebsiella pneumoniae.
   5433..5591    +  CDS            ble (fragment): BLE_KLEPN - Experimental evidence at protein level: Swiss-Prot protein existence level 1. Binding protein with a strong affinity to the bleomycin family of antibiotics. Binds to CL990; an antimitotic-antibiotic compound. From Klebsiella pneumoniae.
   5586..5707    +  polyA_signal   SV40 poly(A) signal: SV40 polyadenylation signal
   5780..5796    -  protein_bind   lac operator: The lac repressor binds to the lac operator to inhibit transcription in E. coli. This inhibition can be relieved by adding lactose or isopropyl-β-D-thiogalactopyranoside (IPTG). lac repressor encoded by lacI
   5804..5834    -  promoter       lac promoter: promoter for the E. coli lac operon
   5849..5870    -  protein_bind   CAP binding site: CAP binding activates transcription in the presence of cAMP. E. coli catabolite activator protein
   5883..5975    -  CDS            lacI (fragment): lac repressor; lacI; The lac repressor binds to the lac operator to inhibit transcription in E. coli. This inhibition can be relieved by adding lactose or isopropyl-β-D-thiogalactopyranoside (IPTG).
   6158..6746    -  rep_origin     ori: high-copy-number ColE1/pMB1/pBR322/pUC origin of replication
   6917..7777    -  CDS            AmpR: β-lactamase; bla; confers resistance to ampicillin, carbenicillin, and related antibiotics
   7778..7882    -  promoter       AmpR promoter: bla
   7941..7993    -  misc_feature   bom (fragment): basis of mobility region from pBR322
