[The description below was written by a language model from this plasmid's Addgene catalogue record and pLannotate feature annotations shown in this document.]
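Description:
MR015-RBM20 Right TALEN is a mammalian expression plasmid encoding the right-hand monomer of a TALE nuclease pair directed at the RBM20 locus, built in the MR015 TALEN backbone. It is maintained in E. coli as a high-copy plasmid through a ColE1/pUC-type origin with ampicillin selection from the bla gene. An f1 origin and remnants of lac regulatory sequence are also present as cloning-vector carryover. For mammalian cells, an SV40 early promoter drives a neomycin phosphotransferase cassette ending in an SV40 polyadenylation signal, which allows G418 selection.

The nuclease is expressed from the CMV immediate-early enhancer and promoter and terminated by the bovine growth hormone poly(A) signal. A T7 promoter sits just upstream of the coding region. The open reading frame begins with a 3xFLAG epitope tag. This is followed by an N-terminal segment derived from the Xanthomonas effector AvrBs3, an unannotated stretch that presumably holds the custom repeat array specifying the target sequence, a C-terminal AvrBs3-derived segment, and the FokI cleavage domain. The "NN" in the stated purpose most likely refers to the repeat-variable diresidue used to recognise guanine. FokI cuts only as a dimer, so this construct needs a matching left TALEN that binds the opposite strand across a spacer to make a double-strand break.

The associated publication concerns isolating single-base-edited human iPS cells without antibiotic selection, which points to transient co-delivery for precise editing at RBM20. The record does not state the exact target site. The depositor and sequencing-derived records carry the same features in the same order and differ only by a few nucleotides and in start coordinate.
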