Addgene plasmid #108343: MR015-RBM20 Right TALEN
Purpose: Right TALEN for RBM20 with NN
Depositing lab: Bruce Conklin & Yuichiro Miyaoka. Depositing organization: J. David Gladstone Institutes. Publication: Isolation of single-base genome-edited human iPS cells without antibiotic selection. Miyaoka Y, Chan AH, Judge LM, Yoo J, Huang M, Nguyen TD, Lizarraga PP, So PL, Conklin BR. Nat Methods. 2014 Mar;11(3):291-3. doi: 10.1038/nmeth.2840. Epub 2014 Feb 9. PubMed 24509632.
Backbone
  Vector backbone: MR015
  Backbone manufacturer: Matthew Porteus
  Backbone size w/o insert (bp): 7053
  Total vector size (bp): 8141
  Vector type: Mammalian Expression, TALEN
  Selectable markers: Neomycin (select with G418)
Growth in bacteria
  Bacterial resistance: Ampicillin, 100 μg/mL
  Growth temperature: 37°C
  Growth strain: DH5alpha
  Copy number: High Copy
Gene/Insert
  Gene/Insert name: TALEN
  Species: TALEN
  Insert size (bp): 1088
Terms and licenses: Academic/Nonprofit Terms; Industry Terms: Not Available to Industry
How to cite: MR015-RBM20 Right TALEN was a gift from Bruce Conklin & Yuichiro Miyaoka (Addgene plasmid # 108343 ; http://n2t.net/addgene:108343 ; RRID:Addgene_108343)
